Addgene plasmid #220068: mCherry-C1-GOLGA4-GRIP
Depositing lab: Gerry Hammond. Publication: OSBP is a Major Determinant of Golgi Phosphatidylinositol 4-Phosphate Homeostasis. Doyle CP, Timple L, Hammond GRV. Contact (Thousand Oaks). 2024 Feb 22;7:25152564241232196. doi: 10.1177/25152564241232196. eCollection 2024 Jan-Dec. PubMed 38405037.
Backbone
  Vector backbone: pmCherry-C1
  Vector type: Mammalian Expression
Growth in bacteria
  Bacterial resistance: Kanamycin, 50 μg/mL
  Growth temperature: 37°C
  Growth strain: DH5alpha
  Copy number: High Copy
Gene/Insert
  Gene/Insert name: GOLGA4-GRIP
  Species: H. sapiens (human)
  Entrez Gene: GOLGA4 (a.k.a. CRPF46, GCP2, GOLG, MU-RMS-40.18, p230)
  Cloning method: Gibson Cloning
Terms and licenses: Academic/Nonprofit Terms; Industry Terms: Not Available to Industry
How to cite: mCherry-C1-GOLGA4-GRIP was a gift from Gerry Hammond (Addgene plasmid # 220068 ; http://n2t.net/addgene:220068 ; RRID:Addgene_220068)
