[The description below was written by a language model from this plasmid's Addgene catalogue record and pLannotate feature annotations shown in this document.]
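Description:
mCherry-C1-GOLGA4-GRIP is a mammalian expression plasmid of about 5 kb built on the pmCherry-C1 backbone. It encodes a red fluorescent fusion protein in which mCherry sits at the N-terminus of a short fragment of human GOLGA4 (also known as p230 or golgin-245). Expression is driven by the human cytomegalovirus immediate early enhancer and promoter. The mCherry coding sequence is followed by remnants of the multiple cloning site as a linker, then an insert of roughly 240 bp introduced by Gibson cloning, and transcription terminates at an SV40 polyadenylation signal. The automated annotation matched the insert to the mouse Golga4 protein, but the catalogue lists it as human, so this probably reflects homology between the orthologues. As the name indicates, the fragment corresponds to the GRIP domain, a C-terminal motif in golgin family proteins that is generally known to target them to the trans-Golgi network. The exact residue boundaries are not stated in the record.

The plasmid is propagated in E. coli at high copy through a ColE1/pUC-type origin, and an f1 origin is also present. A single NeoR/KanR (aminoglycoside phosphotransferase) cassette provides both selections: a bacterial promoter gives kanamycin resistance in bacteria, and the SV40 early promoter with an HSV TK polyadenylation signal allows G418 selection in mammalian cells. The short large T antigen, ble and bGH poly(A) fragments in the feature table appear to be partial backbone matches rather than functional elements. The construct would typically serve as a red fluorescent trans-Golgi marker for live-cell imaging, which fits the associated study of Golgi phosphatidylinositol 4-phosphate homeostasis, though the record does not state its use.
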