Features (pLannotate 1.2.2; 16 found; start..end, strand, type, name):
     61..364     +  enhancer       CMV enhancer: human cytomegalovirus immediate early enhancer
    365..568     +  promoter       CMV promoter: human cytomegalovirus (CMV) immediate early promoter
    613..1320    +  CDS            mCherry: mCherry is a basic (constitutively fluorescent) red fluorescent protein published in 2004, derived from Discosoma sp.. It is reported to be a very rapidly-maturing monomer with low acid sensitivity.
   1321..1366    +  misc_feature   MCS (fragment): multiple cloning site
   1372..1611    +  CDS            Golga4 (fragment): GOGA4_MOUSE - Experimental evidence at protein level: Swiss-Prot protein existence level 1. Involved in vesicular trafficking at the Golgi apparatus level. May play a role in delivery of transport vesicles containing GPI-linked proteins from the trans-Golgi network through its interaction with MACF1. Involved in endosome-to-Golgi trafficking. From Mus musculus (Mouse).
   1615..1640    +  misc_feature   MCS (fragment): multiple cloning site
   1652..1736    +  CDS            large T antigen (fragment): large T antigen from SV40 (simian virus 40)
   1759..1880    +  polyA_signal   SV40 poly(A) signal: SV40 polyadenylation signal
   1914..2342    -  rep_origin     f1 ori (sequence partly withheld): f1 bacteriophage origin of replication; arrow indicates direction of (+) strand synthesis
   2369..2473    +  promoter       AmpR promoter: bla
   2475..2832    +  promoter       SV40 promoter: SV40 enhancer and early promoter
   2867..3661    +  CDS            NeoR/KanR: aminoglycoside phosphotransferase from Tn5; aph(3')-II (or nptII); confers resistance to neomycin, kanamycin, and G418 (Geneticin®)
   3682..3834    +  CDS            ble (fragment): BLE_KLEPN - Experimental evidence at protein level: Swiss-Prot protein existence level 1. Binding protein with a strong affinity to the bleomycin family of antibiotics. Binds to CL990; an antimitotic-antibiotic compound. From Klebsiella pneumoniae.
   3893..3940    +  polyA_signal   HSV TK poly(A) signal: herpes simplex virus thymidine kinase polyadenylation signal (Cole and Stacy, 1985)
   4031..4047    -  polyA_signal   bGH poly(A) signal (fragment): bovine growth hormone polyadenylation signal
   4269..4857    +  rep_origin     ori: high-copy-number ColE1/pMB1/pBR322/pUC origin of replication
>Addgene plasmid #220068 | mCherry-C1-GOLGA4-GRIP | addgene full sequence | sequence record 434112 | Addgene NGS Result
TAGTTATTAATAGTAATCAATTACGGGGTCATTAGTTCATAGCCCATATATGGAGTTCCGCGTTACATAA
CTTACGGTAAATGGCCCGCCTGGCTGACCGCCCAACGACCCCCGCCCATTGACGTCAATAATGACGTATG
TTCCCATAGTAACGCCAATAGGGACTTTCCATTGACGTCAATGGGTGGAGTATTTACGGTAAACTGCCCA
CTTGGCAGTACATCAAGTGTATCATATGCCAAGTACGCCCCCTATTGACGTCAATGACGGTAAATGGCCC
GCCTGGCATTATGCCCAGTACATGACCTTATGGGACTTTCCTACTTGGCAGTACATCTACGTATTAGTCA
TCGCTATTACCATGGTGATGCGGTTTTGGCAGTACATCAATGGGCGTGGATAGCGGTTTGACTCACGGGG
ATTTCCAAGTCTCCACCCCATTGACGTCAATGGGAGTTTGTTTTGGCACCAAAATCAACGGGACTTTCCA
AAATGTCGTAACAACTCCGCCCCATTGACGCAAATGGGCGGTAGGCGTGTACGGTGGGAGGTCTATATAA
GCAGAGCTGGTTTAGTGAACCGTCAGATCCGCTAGCGCTACCGGTCGCCACCATGGTGAGCAAGGGCGAG
GAGGATAACATGGCCATCATCAAGGAGTTCATGCGCTTCAAGGTGCACATGGAGGGCTCCGTGAACGGCC
ACGAGTTCGAGATCGAGGGCGAGGGCGAGGGCCGCCCCTACGAGGGCACCCAGACCGCCAAGCTGAAGGT
GACCAAGGGTGGCCCCCTGCCCTTCGCCTGGGACATCCTGTCCCCTCAGTTCATGTACGGCTCCAAGGCC
TACGTGAAGCACCCCGCCGACATCCCCGACTACTTGAAGCTGTCCTTCCCCGAGGGCTTCAAGTGGGAGC
GCGTGATGAACTTCGAGGACGGCGGCGTGGTGACCGTGACCCAGGACTCCTCCCTGCAGGACGGCGAGTT
CATCTACAAGGTGAAGCTGCGCGGCACCAACTTCCCCTCCGACGGCCCCGTAATGCAGAAGAAGACCATG
GGCTGGGAGGCCTCCTCCGAGCGGATGTACCCCGAGGACGGCGCCCTGAAGGGCGAGATCAAGCAGAGGC
TGAAGCTGAAGGACGGCGGCCACTACGACGCTGAGGTCAAGACCACCTACAAGGCCAAGAAGCCCGTGCA
GCTGCCCGGCGCCTACAACGTCAACATCAAGTTGGACATCACCTCCCACAACGAGGACTACACCATCGTG
GAACAGTACGAACGCGCCGAGGGCCGCCACTCCACCGGCGGCATGGACGAGCTGTACAAGTCCGGACTCA
GATCTCGAGCTCAAGCTTCGAATTCTGCAGTCGACGTATATGCAACAACTGTGGGGACACCTTACAAAGG
TGGCAATTTGTACCATACGGATGTCTCACTCTTTGGAGAACCTACCGAATTTGAGTATTTGCGAAAAGTG
CTTTTTGAGTATATGATGGGTCGTGAGACTAAGACCATGGCAAAAGTTATAACCACCGTACTGAAGTTCC
CTGATGATCAGACTCAGAAAATTTTGGAAAGAGAAGATGCTCGGCTGATGTCATGGCTCCGATCTTCATC
TTGAGGTACCGCGGGCCCGGGATCCACCGGATCTAGATAACTGATCATAATCAGCCATACCACATTTGTA
GAGGTTTTACTTGCTTTAAAAAACCTCCCACACCTCCCCCTGAACCTGAAACATAAAATGAATGCAATTG
TTGTTGTTAACTTGTTTATTGCAGCTTATAATGGTTACAAATAAAGCAATAGCATCACAAATTTCACAAA
TAAAGCATTTTTTTCACTGCATTCTAGTTGTGGTTTGTCCAAACTCATCAATGTATCTTAACGCGTAAAT
TGTAAGCGTTAATATTTTGTTAAAATTCGCGTTAAATTTTTGTTAAATCAGCTCATTTTTTAACCAATAG
GCCGAAATCGGCAAAATCCCTTATAAATCAAAAGAATAGACCGAGATAGGGT
[37 nt withheld, positions 2013-2049]
AAAGAACGTGGACTCCAACGTCAAAGG
[49 nt withheld, positions 2077-2125]
T
[91 nt withheld, positions 2127-2217]
G
[124 nt withheld, positions 2219-2342]
CAGGTGGCACTTTTCGGGGAAATGTGCGCGGAACCCCTATTTGTTTATTTTTCTAAATACATTCAAATAT
GTATCCGCTCATGAGACAATAACCCTGATAAATGCTTCAATAATATTGAAAAAGGAAGAGTCCTGAGGCG
GAAAGAACCAGCTGTGGAATGTGTGTCAGTTAGGGTGTGGAAAGTCCCCAGGCTCCCCAGCAGGCAGAAG
TATGCAAAGCATGCATCTCAATTAGTCAGCAACCAGGTGTGGAAAGTCCCCAGGCTCCCCAGCAGGCAGA
AGTATGCAAAGCATGCATCTCAATTAGTCAGCAACCATAGTCCCGCCCCTAACTCCGCCCATCCCGCCCC
TAACTCCGCCCAGTTCCGCCCATTCTCCGCCCCATGGCTGACTAATTTTTTTTATTTATGCAGAGGCCGA
GGCCGCCTCGGCCTCTGAGCTATTCCAGAAGTAGTGAGGAGGCTTTTTTGGAGGCCTAGGCTTTTGCAAA
GATCGATCAAGAGACAGGATGAGGATCGTTTCGCATGATTGAACAAGATGGATTGCACGCAGGTTCTCCG
GCCGCTTGGGTGGAGAGGCTATTCGGCTATGACTGGGCACAACAGACAATCGGCTGCTCTGATGCCGCCG
TGTTCCGGCTGTCAGCGCAGGGGCGCCCGGTTCTTTTTGTCAAGACCGACCTGTCCGGTGCCCTGAATGA
ACTGCAAGACGAGGCAGCGCGGCTATCGTGGCTGGCCACGACGGGCGTTCCTTGCGCAGCTGTGCTCGAC
GTTGTCACTGAAGCGGGAAGGGACTGGCTGCTATTGGGCGAAGTGCCGGGGCAGGATCTCCTGTCATCTC
ACCTTGCTCCTGCCGAGAAAGTATCCATCATGGCTGATGCAATGCGGCGGCTGCATACGCTTGATCCGGC
TACCTGCCCATTCGACCACCAAGCGAAACATCGCATCGAGCGAGCACGTACTCGGATGGAAGCCGGTCTT
GTCGATCAGGATGATCTGGACGAAGAGCATCAGGGGCTCGCGCCAGCCGAACTGTTCGCCAGGCTCAAGG
CGAGCATGCCCGACGGCGAGGATCTCGTCGTGACCCATGGCGATGCCTGCTTGCCGAATATCATGGTGGA
AAATGGCCGCTTTTCTGGATTCATCGACTGTGGCCGGCTGGGTGTGGCGGACCGCTATCAGGACATAGCG
TTGGCTACCCGTGATATTGCTGAAGAGCTTGGCGGCGAATGGGCTGACCGCTTCCTCGTGCTTTACGGTA
TCGCCGCTCCCGATTCGCAGCGCATCGCCTTCTATCGCCTTCTTGACGAGTTCTTCTGAGCGGGACTCTG
GGGTTCGAAATGACCGACCAAGCGACGCCCAACCTGCCATCACGAGATTTCGATTCCACCGCCGCCTTCT
ATGAAAGGTTGGGCTTCGGAATCGTTTTCCGGGACGCCGGCTGGATGATCCTCCAGCGCGGGGATCTCAT
GCTGGAGTTCTTCGCCCACCCTAGGGGGAGGCTAACTGAAACACGGAAGGAGACAATACCGGAAGGAACC
CGCGCTATGACGGCAATAAAAAGACAGAATAAAACGCACGGTGTTGGGTCGTTTGTTCATAAACGCGGGG
TTCGGTCCCAGGGCTGGCACTCTGTCGATACCCCACCGAGACCCCATTGGGGCCAATACGCCCGCGTTTC
TTCCTTTTCCCCACCCCACCCCCCAAGTTCGGGTGAAGGCCCAGGGCTCGCAGCCAACGTCGGGGCGGCA
GGCCCTGCCATAGCCTCAGGTTACTCATATATACTTTAGATTGATTTAAAACTTCATTTTTAATTTAAAA
GGATCTAGGTGAAGATCCTTTTTGATAATCTCATGACCAAAATCCCTTAACGTGAGTTTTCGTTCCACTG
AGCGTCAGACCCCGTAGAAAAGATCAAAGGATCTTCTTGAGATCCTTTTTTTCTGCGCGTAATCTGCTGC
TTGCAAACAAAAAAACCACCGCTACCAGCGGTGGTTTGTTTGCCGGATCAAGAGCTACCAACTCTTTTTC
CGAAGGTAACTGGCTTCAGCAGAGCGCAGATACCAAATACTGTTCTTCTAGTGTAGCCGTAGTTAGGCCA
CCACTTCAAGAACTCTGTAGCACCGCCTACATACCTCGCTCTGCTAATCCTGTTACCAGTGGCTGCTGCC
AGTGGCGATAAGTCGTGTCTTACCGGGTTGGACTCAAGACGATAGTTACCGGATAAGGCGCAGCGGTCGG
GCTGAACGGGGGGTTCGTGCACACAGCCCAGCTTGGAGCGAACGACCTACACCGAACTGAGATACCTACA
GCGTGAGCTATGAGAAAGCGCCACGCTTCCCGAAGGGAGAAAGGCGGACAGGTATCCGGTAAGCGGCAGG
GTCGGAACAGGAGAGCGCACGAGGGAGCTTCCAGGGGGAAACGCCTGGTATCTTTATAGTCCTGTCGGGT
TTCGCCACCTCTGACTTGAGCGTCGATTTTTGTGATGCTCGTCAGGGGGGCGGAGCCTATGGAAAAACGC
CAGCAACGCGGCCTTTTTACGGTTCCTGGCCTTTTGCTGGCCTTTTGCTCACATGTTCTTTCCTGCGTTA
TCCCCTGATTCTGTGGATAACCGTATTACCGCCATGCAT
